>Addgene plasmid #230496 | AiP14766 - pAAV-AiE0028m-minBG-iCre(R297T)-BGHpA (Alias: CN4766) | addgene full sequence | sequence record 474121 | Addgene NGS Result
CCTGCAGGCAGCTGCGCGCTCGCTCGCTCACTGAGGCCGCCCGGGCGTCGGGCGACCTTTGGTCGCCCGG
CCTCAGTGAGCGAGCGAGCGCGCAGAGAGGGAGTGGCCAACTCCATCACTAGGGGTTCCTGCGGCCGCAC
GCGTGGGACTCCAGGATTTTGAAACTCACTGGTCCTGAAGTGATGGGAAAATAGGCGAGGTGTCACAGCT
AATTTCTGGCCCTGTTTTATGAGTTCTGCTCTTCCTTATTCTCCCTGTCAGCTCAGGAATCCCCGAGGCT
GTGCAAACTGGCTGAACATCACTCAATCCGAGTTTTATATCCCCTTTTAATAATGTTGAGTCTATTCTGT
CCAACTTTGATTCAGACAACCTGCTTGTCTTGAAAAAGTGATATATTTAATCAGTGGCGCTGTCCCCAGC
CTAGCTCCCACTGCGTGTGACTGCAGCCGGGGAGTGGTGCAGTGCTCTGTCACTGCTGTTTGAATGGGTA
ATGTGGAGCCCATCAGCTGAGAAGACAGGAGCTGGAACTGCATGTTAGGACACACGATCAAAAGCCACTC
TCCACTTTCTGCCAATCAAACCTCATGTTGCCTTGTGGGGCAGACATTAAATAGATTTTTTTTTCCAGCC
TTATACTGTGGGCACTTTGCCAGTTTGACATGTGAACTGTTACAAAAAGATAGCAGAGTTTTGACTGCTT
GCTGACTGCCTAAAAATATTACTGAACACTTGTCAGAAAGAAATGTTGAGCTCGGGCTGGGCATAAAAGT
CAGGGCAGAGCCATCTATTGCTTACATTTGCTTCTGGGATCCAGATCTTTCGAAGCTAGCCACCATGGTG
CCCAAGAAGAAGAGGAAAGTCTCCAACCTGCTGACTGTGCACCAAAACCTGCCTGCCCTCCCTGTGGATG
CCACCTCTGATGAAGTCAGGAAGAACCTGATGGACATGTTCAGGGACAGGCAGGCCTTCTCTGAACACAC
CTGGAAGATGCTCCTGTCTGTGTGCAGATCCTGGGCTGCCTGGTGCAAGCTGAACAACAGGAAATGGTTC
CCTGCTGAACCTGAGGATGTGAGGGACTACCTCCTGTACCTGCAAGCCAGAGGCCTGGCTGTGAAGACCA
TCCAACAGCACCTGGGCCAGCTCAACATGCTGCACAGGAGATCTGGCCTGCCTCGCCCTTCTGACTCCAA
TGCTGTGTCCCTGGTGATGAGGAGAATCAGAAAGGAGAATGTGGATGCTGGGGAGAGAGCCAAGCAGGCC
CTGGCCTTTGAACGCACTGACTTTGACCAAGTCAGATCCCTGATGGAGAACTCTGACAGATGCCAGGACA
TCAGGAACCTGGCCTTCCTGGGCATTGCCTACAACACCCTGCTGCGCATTGCCGAAATTGCCAGAATCAG
AGTGAAGGACATCTCCCGCACCGATGGTGGGAGAATGCTGATCCACATTGGCAGGACCAAGACCCTGGTG
TCCACAGCTGGTGTGGAGAAGGCCCTGTCCCTGGGGGTTACCAAGCTGGTGGAGAGATGGATCTCTGTGT
CTGGTGTGGCTGATGACCCCAACAACTACCTGTTCTGCCGGGTCAGAAAGAATGGTGTGGCTGCCCCTTC
TGCCACCTCCCAACTGTCCACCCGGGCCCTGGAAGGGATCTTTGAGGCCACCCACCGCCTGATCTATGGT
GCCAAGGATGACTCTGGGCAGAGATACCTGGCCTGGTCTGGCCACTCTGCCAGAGTGGGTGCTGCCACCG
ACATGGCCAGGGCTGGTGTGTCCATCCCTGAAATCATGCAGGCTGGTGGCTGGACCAATGTGAACATTGT
GATGAACTACATCAGAAACCTGGACTCTGAGACTGGGGCCATGGTGAGGCTGCTCGAAGATGGGGACTGA
GGCGCGCCGAATTCAAGCTTCTCGAGAGATCTTCGACTGTGCCTTCTAGTTGCCAGCCATCTGTTGTTTG
CCCCTCCCCCGTGCCTTCCTTGACCCTGGAAGGTGCCACTCCCACTGTCCTTTCCTAATAAAATGAGGAA
ATTGCATCGCATTGTCTGAGTAGGTGTCATTCTATTCTGGGGGGTGGGGTGGGGCAGGACAGCAAGGGGG
AGGATTGGGAAGACAATAGCAGGCATGAGATCTCACGTGCGGACCGAGCGGCCGCAGGAACCCCTAGTGA
TGGAGTTGGCCACTCCCTCTCTGCGCGCTCGCTCGCTCACTGAGGCCGGGCGACCAAAGGTCGCCCGACG
CCCGGGCTTTGCCCGGGCGGCCTCAGTGAGCGAGCGAGCGCGCAGCTGCCTGCAGGGGCGCCTGATGCGG
TATTTTCTCCTTACGCATCTGTGCGGTATTTCACACCGCATA
[95 nt withheld, positions 2353-2447]
T
[46 nt withheld, positions 2449-2494]
C
[141 nt withheld, positions 2496-2636]
CCTTTGACGTTGGAGTCCACGTTCTTT
[37 nt withheld, positions 2664-2700]
ACTCTATCTCGGGCTATTCTTTTGATTTATAAGGGATTTTGCCGATTTCGGTCTATTGGTTAAAAAATGA
GCTGATTTAACAAAAATTTAACGCGAATTTTAACAAAATATTAACGTTTACAATTTTATGGTGCACTCTC
AGTACAATCTGCTCTGATGCCGCATAGTTAAGCCAGCCCCGACACCCGCCAACACCCGCTGACGCGCCCT
GACGGGCTTGTCTGCTCCCGGCATCCGCTTACAGACAAGCTGTGACCGTCTCCGGGAGCTGCATGTGTCA
GAGGTTTTCACCGTCATCACCGAAACGCGCGAGACGAAAGGGCCTCGTGATACGCCTATTTTTATAGGTT
AATGTCATGATAATAATGGTTTCTTAGACGTCAGGTGGCACTTTTCGGGGAAATGTGCGCGGAACCCCTA
TTTGTTTATTTTTCTAAATACATTCAAATATGTATCCGCTCATGAGACAATAACCCTGATAAATGCTTCA
ATAATATTGAAAAAGGAAGAGTATGAGTATTCAACATTTCCGTGTCGCCCTTATTCCCTTTTTTGCGGCA
TTTTGCCTTCCTGTTTTTGCTCACCCAGAAACGCTGGTGAAAGTAAAAGATGCTGAAGATCAGTTGGGTG
CACGAGTGGGTTACATCGAACTGGATCTCAACAGCGGTAAGATCCTTGAGAGTTTTCGCCCCGAAGAACG
TTTTCCAATGATGAGCACTTTTAAAGTTCTGCTATGTGGCGCGGTATTATCCCGTATTGACGCCGGGCAA
GAGCAACTCGGTCGCCGCATACACTATTCTCAGAATGACTTGGTTGAGTACTCACCAGTCACAGAAAAGC
ATCTTACGGATGGCATGACAGTAAGAGAATTATGCAGTGCTGCCATAACCATGAGTGATAACACTGCGGC
CAACTTACTTCTGACAACGATCGGAGGACCGAAGGAGCTAACCGCTTTTTTGCACAACATGGGGGATCAT
GTAACTCGCCTTGATCGTTGGGAACCGGAGCTGAATGAAGCCATACCAAACGACGAGCGTGACACCACGA
TGCCTGTAGCAATGGCAACAACGTTGCGCAAACTATTAACTGGCGAACTACTTACTCTAGCTTCCCGGCA
ACAATTAATAGACTGGATGGAGGCGGATAAAGTTGCAGGACCACTTCTGCGCTCGGCCCTTCCGGCTGGC
TGGTTTATTGCTGATAAATCTGGAGCCGGTGAGCGTGGGTCTCGCGGTATCATTGCAGCACTGGGGCCAG
ATGGTAAGCCCTCCCGTATCGTAGTTATCTACACGACGGGGAGTCAGGCAACTATGGATGAACGAAATAG
ACAGATCGCTGAGATAGGTGCCTCACTGATTAAGCATTGGTAACTGTCAGACCAAGTTTACTCATATATA
CTTTAGATTGATTTAAAACTTCATTTTTAATTTAAAAGGATCTAGGTGAAGATCCTTTTTGATAATCTCA
TGACCAAAATCCCTTAACGTGAGTTTTCGTTCCACTGAGCGTCAGACCCCGTAGAAAAGATCAAAGGATC
TTCTTGAGATCCTTTTTTTCTGCGCGTAATCTGCTGCTTGCAAACAAAAAAACCACCGCTACCAGCGGTG
GTTTGTTTGCCGGATCAAGAGCTACCAACTCTTTTTCCGAAGGTAACTGGCTTCAGCAGAGCGCAGATAC
CAAATACTGTTCTTCTAGTGTAGCCGTAGTTAGGCCACCACTTCAAGAACTCTGTAGCACCGCCTACATA
CCTCGCTCTGCTAATCCTGTTACCAGTGGCTGCTGCCAGTGGCGATAAGTCGTGTCTTACCGGGTTGGAC
TCAAGACGATAGTTACCGGATAAGGCGCAGCGGTCGGGCTGAACGGGGGGTTCGTGCACACAGCCCAGCT
TGGAGCGAACGACCTACACCGAACTGAGATACCTACAGCGTGAGCTATGAGAAAGCGCCACGCTTCCCGA
AGGGAGAAAGGCGGACAGGTATCCGGTAAGCGGCAGGGTCGGAACAGGAGAGCGCACGAGGGAGCTTCCA
GGGGGAAACGCCTGGTATCTTTATAGTCCTGTCGGGTTTCGCCACCTCTGACTTGAGCGTCGATTTTTGT
GATGCTCGTCAGGGGGGCGGAGCCTATGGAAAAACGCCAGCAACGCGGCCTTTTTACGGTTCCTGGCCTT
TTGCTGGCCTTTTGCTCACATGT
Features (pLannotate 1.2.2; 12 found; start..end, strand, type, name):
     12..39      +  repeat_region  AAV2 ITR (fragment): inverted terminal repeat of adeno-associated virus serotype 2 inverted
     68..95      +  repeat_region  AAV2 ITR (fragment): inverted terminal repeat of adeno-associated virus serotype 2 inverted
    862..1887    +  CDS            cre: RECR_BPP1 - Experimental evidence at protein level: Swiss-Prot protein existence level 1. Catalyzes site-specific recombination between two 34-base- pair LOXP sites. Its role is to maintain the phage genome as a monomeric unit-copy plasmid in the lysogenic state. From Escherichia phage P1 (Bacteriophage P1).
   1927..2038    +  polyA_signal   bGH poly(A) signal: bovine growth hormone polyadenylation signal
   2156..2296    +  repeat_region  AAV2 ITR: inverted terminal repeat of adeno-associated virus serotype 2 inverted
   2301..2352    -  misc_feature   bom (fragment): basis of mobility region from pBR322
   2371..2826    +  rep_origin     f1 ori (sequence partly withheld): f1 bacteriophage origin of replication; arrow indicates direction of (+) strand synthesis
   2827..2876    -  misc_feature   bom (fragment): basis of mobility region from pBR322
   2978..3013    -  CDS            rop (fragment): Rop protein, which maintains plasmids at low copy number; rop
   3108..3212    +  promoter       AmpR promoter: bla
   3213..4073    +  CDS            AmpR: β-lactamase; bla; confers resistance to ampicillin, carbenicillin, and related antibiotics
   4244..4832    +  rep_origin     ori: high-copy-number ColE1/pMB1/pBR322/pUC origin of replication
