[The description below was written by a language model from this plasmid's Addgene catalogue record and pLannotate feature annotations shown in this document.]
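Description:
AiP14766 - pAAV-AiE0028m-minBG-iCre(R297T)-BGHpA (alias CN4766) is an AAV transfer plasmid built on a pAAV2 backbone and intended for packaging into recombinant adeno-associated virus for delivery to brain tissue. In bacteria it is maintained as a high-copy plasmid through a ColE1/pUC-type origin and selected with ampicillin via the β-lactamase gene and its native promoter. An f1 phage origin and small remnants of pBR322 bom and rop sequences are also present in the backbone. The annotated sequence of about 4.9 kb shows a complete AAV2 inverted terminal repeat downstream of the cassette, while the upstream repeat is detected only as short fragments. This may reflect how the repeat was sequenced or annotated rather than a real truncation, and the record does not settle the point.

Between the ITRs, the AiE0028m enhancer is placed upstream of a minimal beta-globin promoter (minBG). The minimal promoter is expected to have little activity of its own, so expression depends on the cell-type-restricted activity of the enhancer. Neither the enhancer nor minBG was picked up by the automated annotation, but they presumably occupy the unannotated region preceding the coding sequence. The payload is iCre(R297T), a synthetic, codon-improved Cre recombinase carrying an R297T substitution, followed by the bovine growth hormone polyadenylation signal. The record does not explain the purpose of the mutation.

The construct belongs to a collection of enhancer AAVs developed for genetic access to cortical cell types. When delivered by virus, it should express Cre in the brain cell populations where AiE0028m is active, allowing recombination of loxP-flanked reporter or effector alleles. The record does not state which populations are targeted.
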