Addgene plasmid #230496: AiP14766 - pAAV-AiE0028m-minBG-iCre(R297T)-BGHpA (Alias: CN4766)
Purpose: AiE0028m is an enhancer sequence, designed to drive AAV-mediated transgene expression in specific populations of brain cells
Depositing lab: Allen Institute for Brain Science & Jonathan Ting. Depositing organization: Allen Institute. Publication: A suite of enhancer AAVs and transgenic mouse lines for genetic access to cortical cell types. Ben-Simon Y, Hooper M, Narayan S, Daigle TL, Dwivedi D, Way SW, Oster A, Stafford DA, Mich JK, Taormina MJ, Martinez RA, Opitz-Araya X, Roth JR, Alexander JR, Allen S, Amster A, Arbuckle J, Ayala A, Baker PM, Bakken TE, Barcelli T, Barta S, Bendrick J, Bertagnolli D, Bielstein C, Bishwakarma P, Bowlus J, Boyer G, Brouner K, Casian B, Casper T, Chakka AB, Chakrabarty R, Chance RK, Chavan S, Clark M, Colbert K, Collman F, Daniel S, Departee M, DiValentin P, Donadio N, Dotson N, Egdorf T, Fliss T, Gabitto M, Garcia J, Gary A, Gasperini M, Gloe J, Goldy J, Gore BB, Graybuck L, Greisman N, Haeseleer F, Halterman C, Haradon Z, Hastings SD, Helback O, Ho W, Hockemeyer D, Huang C, Huff S, Hunker A, Johansen N, Jones D, Juneau Z, Kalmbach B, Kannan M, Khem S, Kussick E, Kutsal R, Larsen R, Lee C, Lee AY, Leibly M, Lenz GH, Li S, Liang E, Lusk N, Madigan Z, Malloy J, Malone J, McCue R, Melchor J, Mollenkopf T, Moosman S, Morin E, Newman D, Ng L, Ngo K, Omstead V, Otto S, Oyama A, Pena N, Pham T, Phillips E, Pom CA, Potekhina L, Ransford S, Ray PL, Rette D, Reynoldson C, Rimorin C, Rocha D, Ruiz A, Sanchez REA, Sawyer L, Sedeno-Cortes A, Sevigny JP, Shapovalova N, Shepard N, Shulga L, Sigler AR, Siverts L, Soliman S, Somasundaram S, Staats B, Stewart K, Szelenyi E, Tieu M, Trader C, Tran A, van Velthoven CTJ, Walker M, Wang Y, Weed N, Wirthlin M, Wood T, Wynalda B, Yao Z, Zhou T, Ariza J, Dee N, Reding M, Ronellenfitch K, Mufti S, Sunkin SM, Smith KA, Esposito L, Waters J, Thyagarajan B, Yao S, Lein ES, Zeng H, Levi BP, Ngai J, Ting JT, Tasic B. Cell. 2025 May 16:S0092-8674(25)00513-6. doi: 10.1016/j.cell.2025.05.002. PubMed 40403729.
Backbone
  Vector backbone: pAAV2
  Vector type: AAV
Growth in bacteria
  Bacterial resistance: Ampicillin, 100 μg/mL
  Growth temperature: 37°C
  Growth strain: NEB Stable
  Copy number: High Copy
Gene/Insert
  Gene/Insert name: iCre(R297T)
  Species: Synthetic
  Promoter: minBG
  Cloning method: Gibson Cloning
Terms and licenses: Academic/Nonprofit Terms; Industry Terms: Not Available to Industry
How to cite: AiP14766 - pAAV-AiE0028m-minBG-iCre(R297T)-BGHpA (Alias: CN4766) was a gift from Allen Institute for Brain Science & Jonathan Ting (Addgene plasmid # 230496 ; http://n2t.net/addgene:230496 ; RRID:Addgene_230496)
